>Addgene plasmid #177645 | pZS230 | addgene full sequence | sequence record 348526 | Addgene NGS Result
TTATCGACTGCACGGTGCACCAATGCTTCTGGCGTCAGGCAGCCATCGGAAGCTGTGGTATGGCTGTGCA
GGTCGTAAATCACTGCATAATTCGTGTCGCTCAAGGCGCACTCCCGTTCTGGATAATGTTTTTTGCGCCG
ACATCATAACGGTTCTGGCAAATATTCTGAAATGAGCTGTTGACAATTAATCATCGGCTCGTATAATGTG
TGGAATTGTGAGCGGATAACAATTTCACACAGGAAACAGTATTCATGTCCCCTATACTAGGTTATTGGAA
AATTAAGGGCCTTGTGCAACCCACTCGACTTCTTTTGGAATATCTTGAAGAAAAATATGAAGAGCATTTG
TATGAGCGCGATGAAGGTGATAAATGGCGAAACAAAAAGTTTGAATTGGGTTTGGAGTTTCCCAATCTTC
CTTATTATATTGATGGTGATGTTAAATTAACACAGTCTATGGCCATCATACGTTATATAGCTGACAAGCA
CAACATGTTGGGTGGTTGTCCAAAAGAGCGTGCAGAGATTTCAATGCTTGAAGGAGCGGTTTTGGATATT
AGATACGGTGTTTCGAGAATTGCATATAGTAAAGACTTTGAAACTCTCAAAGTTGATTTTCTTAGCAAGC
TACCTGAAATGCTGAAAATGTTCGAAGATCGTTTATGTCATAAAACATATTTAAATGGTGATCATGTAAC
CCATCCTGACTTCATGTTGTATGACGCTCTTGATGTTGTTTTATACATGGACCCAATGTGCCTGGATGCG
TTCCCAAAATTAGTTTGTTTTAAAAAACGTATTGAAGCTATCCCACAAATTGATAAGTACTTGAAATCCA
GCAAGTATATAGCATGGCCTTTGCAGGGCTGGCAAGCCACGTTTGGTGGTGGCGACCATCCTCCAAAATC
GGATCTGGAAGTTCTGTTCCAGGGGCCCCTGGGATCCCCGGAATTCATGGAAGAGACAAAAATCATATAC
CACATAGACGATGAGGACACCCCGTACCTTGTGAAGTTGCCAATTCCTGCGGACCAAGTGACATTAGGCG
ATTTTAAGAATGTTCTCAATCGGCCCAACTACAAATTCTTCTTCAAGTCTATGGACGATGATTTCGGCGT
TGTCAAAGAAGAAATTGTAGAAGATGAGGCCAAGCTGCCATGCTTCAACGGCCGGGTGGTATCCTGGCTC
GTCCCGGCCGACTAACTCGAGCGGCCGCATCGTGACTGACTGACGATCTGCCTCGCGCGTTTCGGTGATG
ACGGTGAAAACCTCTGACACATGCAGCTCCCGGAGACGGTCACAGCTTGTCTGTAAGCGGATGCCGGGAG
CAGACAAGCCCGTCAGGGCGCGTCAGCGGGTGTTGGCGGGTGTCGGGGCGCAGCCATGACCCAGTCACGT
AGCGATAGCGGAGTGTATAATTCTTGAAGACGAAAGGGCCTCGTGATACGCCTATTTTTATAGGTTAATG
TCATGATAATAATGGTTTCTTAGACGTCAGGTGGCACTTTTCGGGGAAATGTGCGCGGAACCCCTATTTG
TTTATTTTTCTAAATACATTCAAATATGTATCCGCTCATGAGACAATAACCCTGATAAATGCTTCAATAA
TATTGAAAAAGGAAGAGTATGAGTATTCAACATTTCCGTGTCGCCCTTATTCCCTTTTTTGCGGCATTTT
GCCTTCCTGTTTTTGCTCACCCAGAAACGCTGGTGAAAGTAAAAGATGCTGAAGATCAGTTGGGTGCACG
AGTGGGTTACATCGAACTGGATCTCAACAGCGGTAAGATCCTTGAGAGTTTTCGCCCCGAAGAACGTTTT
CCAATGATGAGCACTTTTAAAGTTCTGCTATGTGGCGCGGTATTATCCCGTGTTGACGCCGGGCAAGAGC
AACTCGGTCGCCGCATACACTATTCTCAGAATGACTTGGTTGAGTACTCACCAGTCACAGAAAAGCATCT
TACGGATGGCATGACAGTAAGAGAATTATGCAGTGCTGCCATAACCATGAGTGATAACACTGCGGCCAAC
TTACTTCTGACAACGATCGGAGGACCGAAGGAGCTAACCGCTTTTTTGCACAACATGGGGGATCATGTAA
CTCGCCTTGATCGTTGGGAACCGGAGCTGAATGAAGCCATACCAAACGACGAGCGTGACACCACGATGCC
TGCAGCAATGGCAACAACGTTGCGCAAACTATTAACTGGCGAACTACTTACTCTAGCTTCCCGGCAACAA
TTAATAGACTGGATGGAGGCGGATAAAGTTGCAGGACCACTTCTGCGCTCGGCCCTTCCGGCTGGCTGGT
TTATTGCTGATAAATCTGGAGCCGGTGAGCGTGGGTCTCGCGGTATCATTGCAGCACTGGGGCCAGATGG
TAAGCCCTCCCGTATCGTAGTTATCTACACGACGGGGAGTCAGGCAACTATGGATGAACGAAATAGACAG
ATCGCTGAGATAGGTGCCTCACTGATTAAGCATTGGTAACTGTCAGACCAAGTTTACTCATATATACTTT
AGATTGATTTAAAACTTCATTTTTAATTTAAAAGGATCTAGGTGAAGATCCTTTTTGATAATCTCATGAC
CAAAATCCCTTAACGTGAGTTTTCGTTCCACTGAGCGTCAGACCCCGTAGAAAAGATCAAAGGATCTTCT
TGAGATCCTTTTTTTCTGCGCGTAATCTGCTGCTTGCAAACAAAAAAACCACCGCTACCAGCGGTGGTTT
GTTTGCCGGATCAAGAGCTACCAACTCTTTTTCCGAAGGTAACTGGCTTCAGCAGAGCGCAGATACCAAA
TACTGTCCTTCTAGTGTAGCCGTAGTTAGGCCACCACTTCAAGAACTCTGTAGCACCGCCTACATACCTC
GCTCTGCTAATCCTGTTACCAGTGGCTGCTGCCAGTGGCGATAAGTCGTGTCTTACCGGGTTGGACTCAA
GACGATAGTTACCGGATAAGGCGCAGCGGTCGGGCTGAACGGGGGGTTCGTGCACACAGCCCAGCTTGGA
GCGAACGACCTACACCGAACTGAGATACCTACAGCGTGAGCTATGAGAAAGCGCCACGCTTCCCGAAGGG
AGAAAGGCGGACAGGTATCCGGTAAGCGGCAGGGTCGGAACAGGAGAGCGCACGAGGGAGCTTCCAGGGG
GAAACGCCTGGTATCTTTATAGTCCTGTCGGGTTTCGCCACCTCTGACTTGAGCGTCGATTTTTGTGATG
CTCGTCAGGGGGGCGGAGCCTATGGAAAAACGCCAGCAACGCGGCCTTTTTACGGTTCCTGGCCTTTTGC
TGGCCTTTTGCTCACATGTTCTTTCCTGCGTTATCCCCTGATTCTGTGGATAACCGTATTACCGCCTTTG
AGTGAGCTGATACCGCTCGCCGCAGCCGAACGACCGAGCGCAGCGAGTCAGTGAGCGAGGAAGCGGAAGA
GCGCCTGATGCGGTATTTTCTCCTTACGCATCTGTGCGGTATTTCACACCGCATAAATTCCGACACCATC
GAATGGCGCAAAACCTTTCGCGGTATGGCATGATAGCGCCCGGAAGAGAGTCAATTCAGGGTGGTGAATG
TGAAACCAGTAACGTTATACGATGTCGCAGAGTATGCCGGTGTCTCTTATCAGACCGTTTCCCGCGTGGT
GAACCAGGCCAGCCACGTTTCTGCGAAAACGCGGGAAAAAGTGGAAGCGGCGATGGCGGAGCTGAATTAC
ATTCCCAACCGCGTGGCACAACAACTGGCGGGCAAACAGTCGTTGCTGATTGGCGTTGCCACCTCCAGTC
TGGCCCTGCACGCGCCGTCGCAAATTGTCGCGGCGATTAAATCTCGCGCCGATCAACTGGGTGCCAGCGT
GGTGGTGTCGATGGTAGAACGAAGCGGCGTCGAAGCCTGTAAAGCGGCGGTGCACAATCTTCTCGCGCAA
CGCGTCAGTGGGCTGATCATTAACTATCCGCTGGATGACCAGGATGCCATTGCTGTGGAAGCTGCCTGCA
CTAATGTTCCGGCGTTATTTCTTGATGTCTCTGACCAGACACCCATCAACAGTATTATTTTCTCCCATGA
AGACGGTACGCGACTGGGCGTGGAGCATCTGGTCGCATTGGGTCACCAGCAAATCGCGCTGTTAGCGGGC
CCATTAAGTTCTGTCTCGGCGCGTCTGCGTCTGGCTGGCTGGCATAAATATCTCACTCGCAATCAAATTC
AGCCGATAGCGGAACGGGAAGGCGACTGGAGTGCCATGTCCGGTTTTCAACAAACCATGCAAATGCTGAA
TGAGGGCATCGTTCCCACTGCGATGCTGGTTGCCAACGATCAGATGGCGCTGGGCGCAATGCGCGCCATT
ACCGAGTCCGGGCTGCGCGTTGGTGCGGATATCTCGGTAGTGGGATACGACGATACCGAAGACAGCTCAT
GTTATATCCCGCCGTTAACCACCATCAAACAGGATTTTCGCCTGCTGGGGCAAACCAGCGTGGACCGCTT
GCTGCAACTCTCTCAGGGCCAGGCGGTGAAGGGCAATCAGCTGTTGCCCGTCTCACTGGTGAAAAGAAAA
ACCACGCTAGCGCCCAATACGCAAACCGCCTCTCCCCGCGCGTTGGCCGATTCATTAATGCAGCTGGCAC
GACAGGTTTCCCGACTGGAAAGCGGGCAGTGAGCGCAACGCAATTAATGTAAGTTAGCTCACTCATTAGG
CACCCCAGGCTTTACACTTTATGCTTCCGGCTCGTATGTTGTGTGGAATTGTGAGCGGATAACAATTTCA
CACAGGAAACAGCTATGACCATGATTACGGATTCACTGGCCGTCGTTTTACAACGTCGTGACTGGGAAAA
CCCTGGCGTTACCCAACTTAATCGCCTTGCAGCACATCCCCCTTTCGCCAGCTGGCGTAATAGCGAAGAG
GCCCGCACCGATCGCCCTTCCCAACAGTTGCGCAGCCTGAATGGCGAATGGCGCTTTGCCTGGTTTCCGG
CACCAGAAGCGGTGCCGGAAAGCTGGCTGGAGTGCGATCTTCCTGAGGCCGATACTGTCGTCGTCCCCTC
AAACTGGCAGATGCACGGTTACGATGCGCCCATCTACACCAACGTGACCTATCCCATTACGGTCAATCCG
CCGTTTGTTCCCACGGAGAATCCGACGGGTTGTTACTCGCTCACATTTAATGTTGATGAAAGCTGGCTAC
AGGAAGGCCAGACGCGAATTATTTTTGATGGCGTTGGAATTAGC
Features (pLannotate 1.2.2; 17 found; start..end, strand, type, name):
    180..208     +  promoter       tac promoter: strong E. coli promoter; hybrid between the trp and lac UV5 promoters
    216..232     +  protein_bind   lac operator: The lac repressor binds to the lac operator to inhibit transcription in E. coli. This inhibition can be relieved by adding lactose or isopropyl-β-D-thiogalactopyranoside (IPTG). lac repressor encoded by lacI
    255..908     +  CDS            GST26_SCHJA: Experimental evidence at protein level: Swiss-Prot protein existence level 1. GST isoenzymes appear to play a central role in the parasite detoxification system. Other functions are also suspected including a role in increasing the solubility of haematin in the parasite gut. From Schistosoma japonicum (Blood fluke).
    957..1226    +  CDS            DVL1 (fragment): DVL1_HUMAN - Experimental evidence at protein level: Swiss-Prot protein existence level 1. Participates in Wnt signaling by binding to the cytoplasmic C-terminus of frizzled family members and transducing the Wnt signal to down-stream effectors. Plays a role both in canonical and non-canonical Wnt signaling. Plays a role in the signal transduction pathways mediated by multiple Wnt genes. Required for LEF1 activation upon WNT1 and WNT3A signaling. DVL1 and PAK1 form a ternary complex with MUSK which is important for MUSK-dependent regulation of AChR clustering during the formation of the neurom
   1238..1277    +  CDS            rop (fragment): Rop protein, which maintains plasmids at low copy number; rop
   1379..1419    +  misc_feature   bom (fragment): basis of mobility region from pBR322
   1524..1628    +  promoter       AmpR promoter: bla
   1629..2489    +  CDS            AmpR: β-lactamase; bla; confers resistance to ampicillin, carbenicillin, and related antibiotics
   2660..3248    +  rep_origin     ori: high-copy-number ColE1/pMB1/pBR322/pUC origin of replication
   3434..3485    -  misc_feature   bom (fragment): basis of mobility region from pBR322
   3492..3569    +  promoter       lacI promoter: lacI
   3570..4652    +  CDS            lacI: lac repressor; lacI; The lac repressor binds to the lac operator to inhibit transcription in E. coli. This inhibition can be relieved by adding lactose or isopropyl-β-D-thiogalactopyranoside (IPTG).
   4665..4686    +  protein_bind   CAP binding site: CAP binding activates transcription in the presence of cAMP. E. coli catabolite activator protein
   4701..4731    +  promoter       lac promoter: promoter for the E. coli lac operon
   4739..4755    +  protein_bind   lac operator: The lac repressor binds to the lac operator to inhibit transcription in E. coli. This inhibition can be relieved by adding lactose or isopropyl-β-D-thiogalactopyranoside (IPTG). lac repressor encoded by lacI
   4775..4948    +  CDS            lacZα: LacZα fragment of β-galactosidase; lacZ fragment
   5212..104     -  CDS            yciV (fragment) (across the origin): RNAAM_ECOLI - Also known as trpH From Escherichia coli (strain K12).
