[The description below was written by a language model from this plasmid's Addgene catalogue record and pLannotate feature annotations shown in this document.]
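Description:
pZS230 is a bacterial expression plasmid built on the pGEX-6p backbone for producing the N-terminal 90 residues of Dishevelled from the sea star Patiria miniata as a GST fusion protein. The sequenced plasmid is about 5.2 kb. It replicates in E. coli from a high-copy ColE1/pMB1-type origin and is selected with ampicillin through the β-lactamase (AmpR) gene driven by its own promoter. Short remnants of the pBR322 rop and bom regions, a lacZα segment with its lac promoter and operator, and a small E. coli genomic fragment are also annotated; these are residual backbone sequences rather than functional parts of the payload.

The expression cassette consists of the strong hybrid tac promoter followed by a lac operator, then the Schistosoma japonicum glutathione S-transferase coding sequence, with the Dishevelled fragment placed downstream so that GST sits at the N terminus of the insert. The annotation software labels the 270-nt insert as a fragment of human DVL1 on the basis of homology, but the catalogue entry identifies it as the Patiria miniata sequence, and its length matches 90 codons. A plasmid-borne lacI gene supplies lac repressor, keeping the tac promoter off until IPTG is added. The feature table leaves a short unannotated linker between GST and the insert; pGEX-6p vectors typically encode a protease cleavage site there, but this is not annotated in the record. The GST tag allows affinity purification on glutathione resin, so the construct is suited to producing recombinant Dishevelled N-terminal protein, in the context of work on Dishevelled behaviour during axis specification in sea star oocytes.
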