Addgene plasmid #177645: pZS230
Purpose: Bacterial expression of Patiria miniata Dishevelled 1-90
Depositing lab: Iain Cheeseman. Depositing organization: Whitehead Institute for Biomedical Research. Publication: Polarized Dishevelled dissolution and reassembly drives embryonic axis specification in sea star oocytes. Swartz SZ, Tan TH, Perillo M, Fakhri N, Wessel GM, Wikramanayake AH, Cheeseman IM. Curr Biol. 2021 Dec 20;31(24):5633-5641.e4. doi: 10.1016/j.cub.2021.10.022. Epub 2021 Nov 4. PubMed 34739818.
Backbone
  Vector backbone: pGEX-6p
  Vector type: Bacterial Expression
Growth in bacteria
  Bacterial resistance: Ampicillin, 100 μg/mL
  Growth temperature: 37°C
  Growth strain: DH5alpha
  Copy number: High Copy
Gene/Insert
  Gene/Insert name: Dishevelled 1-90
  Species: Patiria miniata
  Tag / fusion protein: GST (N terminal on insert)
  Cloning method: Restriction Enzyme; 5′ cloning site unknown (unknown if destroyed)
Terms and licenses: Academic/Nonprofit Terms; Industry Terms: Not Available to Industry
How to cite: pZS230 was a gift from Iain Cheeseman (Addgene plasmid # 177645 ; http://n2t.net/addgene:177645 ; RRID:Addgene_177645)
